Addgene plasmid #75366: CIB81-pmGFP
Purpose: Expresses aa1-81 of Arabidopsis CIB1 fused to EGFP with CaaX membrane tag on end
Depositing lab: Chandra Tucker. Depositing organization: University of Colorado Denver and Anschutz Medical Campus. Publication: Optimized second-generation CRY2-CIB dimerizers and photoactivatable Cre recombinase. Taslimi A, Zoltowski B, Miranda JG, Pathak GP, Hughes RM, Tucker CL. Nat Chem Biol. 2016 Apr 11. doi: 10.1038/nchembio.2063. PubMed 27065233.
Backbone
  Vector backbone: EGFP-C1
  Backbone manufacturer: Clontech
  Backbone size w/o insert (bp): 4700
  Modifications to backbone: C-term CaaX prenylation motif at end of EGFP
  Vector type: Mammalian Expression
Growth in bacteria
  Bacterial resistance: Kanamycin, 50 μg/mL
  Growth temperature: 37°C
  Growth strain: DH5alpha
  Copy number: High Copy
Gene/Insert
  Gene/Insert name: CIB1 (alt name: CIB81)
  Species: A. thaliana (mustard weed)
  Mutation: residues 1-81 of CIB1
  Entrez Gene: CIB1 (a.k.a. AT4G34530, T4L20.110, T4L20_110, cryptochrome-interacting basic-helix-loop-helix 1)
  Promoter: CMV
  Tag / fusion protein: prenylated EGFP (C terminal on insert)
  Cloning method: Restriction Enzyme; 5′ cloning site NheI (not destroyed); 3′ cloning site AgeI (not destroyed)
  Sequencing primers: 5′ CMV promoter
Terms and licenses: Academic/Nonprofit Terms; Industry Terms: Not Available to Industry
How to cite: CIB81-pmGFP was a gift from Chandra Tucker (Addgene plasmid # 75366 ; http://n2t.net/addgene:75366 ; RRID:Addgene_75366)
