[The description below was written by a language model from this plasmid's Addgene catalogue record and pLannotate feature annotations shown in this document.]
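Description:
CIB81-pmGFP is a mammalian expression plasmid built on the Clontech EGFP-C1 backbone, about 5.0 kb in total. It is propagated in E. coli from a high-copy ColE1/pUC-type origin and selected with kanamycin. The NeoR/KanR (aminoglycoside phosphotransferase) gene sits behind tandem bacterial (bla) and SV40 early promoters and is followed by an HSV TK polyadenylation signal. The same marker can therefore confer kanamycin resistance in bacteria and G418 resistance in mammalian cells. An f1 origin is also present. The short annotated ble, bGH poly(A) and SV40 large T antigen fragments appear to be residual backbone sequence or annotation matches rather than functional elements.

The payload is a single fusion protein driven by the CMV immediate-early enhancer and promoter and terminated by the SV40 poly(A) signal. Residues 1–81 of Arabidopsis thaliana CIB1, a truncated form of the CIBN domain, were inserted between the NheI and AgeI sites upstream of EGFP. EGFP carries a C-terminal CaaX prenylation motif, annotated as a K-Ras-derived fragment. Prenylation of this motif anchors the fusion to cellular membranes, and EGFP lets its localisation be seen.

The N-terminal portion of CIB1 binds cryptochrome 2 (CRY2) that has absorbed blue light. The construct therefore serves as the membrane-tethered half of a CRY2–CIB optogenetic dimerizer pair. When it is co-expressed with a CRY2-fused protein of interest, illumination is expected to recruit that partner to the membrane. The plasmid comes from work on optimised second-generation CRY2–CIB dimerizers, in which this minimal CIB1 fragment is one of the truncated variants.
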