Features (pLannotate 1.2.2; 16 found; start..end, strand, type, name):
     61..364     +  enhancer       CMV enhancer: human cytomegalovirus immediate early enhancer
    365..568     +  promoter       CMV promoter: human cytomegalovirus (CMV) immediate early promoter
    603..845     +  CDS            CIBN (fragment): N-terminal portion of the CIB1 transcription factor from Arabidopsis thaliana binds to CRY2 (cryptochrome 2) that has absorbed blue light (Kennedy et al., 2010)
    861..1577    +  CDS            EGFP: EGFP is a basic (constitutively fluorescent) green fluorescent protein published in 1996, derived from Aequorea victoria. It is reported to be a rapidly-maturing weak dimer with moderate acid sensitivity.
   1578..1624    +  CDS            K-Ras (fragment): human small GTPase proto-oncoprotein
   1634..1699    +  misc_feature   MCS: multiple cloning site
   1716..1800    +  CDS            large T antigen (fragment): large T antigen from SV40 (simian virus 40)
   1823..1944    +  polyA_signal   SV40 poly(A) signal: SV40 polyadenylation signal
   1978..2406    -  rep_origin     f1 ori (sequence partly withheld): f1 bacteriophage origin of replication; arrow indicates direction of (+) strand synthesis
   2433..2537    +  promoter       AmpR promoter: bla
   2539..2896    +  promoter       SV40 promoter: SV40 enhancer and early promoter
   2931..3725    +  CDS            NeoR/KanR: aminoglycoside phosphotransferase from Tn5; aph(3')-II (or nptII); confers resistance to neomycin, kanamycin, and G418 (Geneticin®)
   3746..3898    +  CDS            ble (fragment): BLE_KLEPN - Experimental evidence at protein level: Swiss-Prot protein existence level 1. Binding protein with a strong affinity to the bleomycin family of antibiotics. Binds to CL990; an antimitotic-antibiotic compound. From Klebsiella pneumoniae.
   3957..4004    +  polyA_signal   HSV TK poly(A) signal: herpes simplex virus thymidine kinase polyadenylation signal (Cole and Stacy, 1985)
   4095..4111    -  polyA_signal   bGH poly(A) signal (fragment): bovine growth hormone polyadenylation signal
   4333..4921    +  rep_origin     ori: high-copy-number ColE1/pMB1/pBR322/pUC origin of replication
>Addgene plasmid #75366 | CIB81-pmGFP | depositor full sequence | sequence record 148721 | CIB81-pmGFP sequence 5035 bps
TAGTTATTAATAGTAATCAATTACGGGGTCATTAGTTCATAGCCCATATATGGAGTTCCGCGTTACATAA
CTTACGGTAAATGGCCCGCCTGGCTGACCGCCCAACGACCCCCGCCCATTGACGTCAATAATGACGTATG
TTCCCATAGTAACGCCAATAGGGACTTTCCATTGACGTCAATGGGTGGAGTATTTACGGTAAACTGCCCA
CTTGGCAGTACATCAAGTGTATCATATGCCAAGTACGCCCCCTATTGACGTCAATGACGGTAAATGGCCC
GCCTGGCATTATGCCCAGTACATGACCTTATGGGACTTTCCTACTTGGCAGTACATCTACGTATTAGTCA
TCGCTATTACCATGGTGATGCGGTTTTGGCAGTACATCAATGGGCGTGGATAGCGGTTTGACTCACGGGG
ATTTCCAAGTCTCCACCCCATTGACGTCAATGGGAGTTTGTTTTGGCACCAAAATCAACGGGACTTTCCA
AAATGTCGTAACAACTCCGCCCCATTGACGCAAATGGGCGGTAGGCGTGTACGGTGGGAGGTCTATATAA
GCAGAGCTGGTTTAGTGAACCGTCAGATCCGCTAGCGCCACCATGAATGGAGCTATAGGAGGTGACCTTT
TGCTCAATTTTCCTGACATGTCGGTCCTAGAGCGCCAAAGGGCTCACCTCAAGTACCTCAATCCCACCTT
TGATTCTCCTCTCGCCGGCTTCTTTGCCGATTCTTCAATGATTACCGGCGGCGAGATGGACAGCTATCTT
TCGACTGCCGGTTTGAATCTTCCGATGATGTACGGTGAGACGACGGTGGAAGGTGATTCAAGACTCTCAA
TTTCGGTACCGGTCGCCACCATGGTGAGCAAGGGCGAGGAGCTGTTCACCGGGGTGGTGCCCATCCTGGT
CGAGCTGGACGGCGACGTAAACGGCCACAAGTTCAGCGTGTCCGGCGAGGGCGAGGGCGATGCCACCTAC
GGCAAGCTGACCCTGAAGTTCATCTGCACCACCGGCAAGCTGCCCGTGCCCTGGCCCACCCTCGTGACCA
CCCTGACCTACGGCGTGCAGTGCTTCAGCCGCTACCCCGACCACATGAAGCAGCACGACTTCTTCAAGTC
CGCCATGCCCGAAGGCTACGTCCAGGAGCGCACCATCTTCTTCAAGGACGACGGCAACTACAAGACCCGC
GCCGAGGTGAAGTTCGAGGGCGACACCCTGGTGAACCGCATCGAGCTGAAGGGCATCGACTTCAAGGAGG
ACGGCAACATCCTGGGGCACAAGCTGGAGTACAACTACAACAGCCACAACGTCTATATCATGGCCGACAA
GCAGAAGAACGGCATCAAGGTGAACTTCAAGATCCGCCACAACATCGAGGACGGCAGCGTGCAGCTCGCC
GACCACTACCAGCAGAACACCCCCATCGGCGACGGCCCCGTGCTGCTGCCCGACAACCACTACCTGAGCA
CCCAGTCCGCCCTGAGCAAAGACCCCAACGAGAAGCGCGATCACATGGTCCTGCTGGAGTTCGTGACCGC
CGCCGGGATCACTCTCGGCATGGACGAGCTGTATAAGGGTAAAAAGAAGAAAAAGAAGTCAAAGACAAAG
TGTGTAATTATGTAGTGTACAAGTCCGGACTCAGATCTCGAGCTCAAGCTTCGAATTCTGCAGTCGACGG
TACCGCGGGCCCGGGATCCACCGGATCTAGATAACTGATCATAATCAGCCATACCACATTTGTAGAGGTT
TTACTTGCTTTAAAAAACCTCCCACACCTCCCCCTGAACCTGAAACATAAAATGAATGCAATTGTTGTTG
TTAACTTGTTTATTGCAGCTTATAATGGTTACAAATAAAGCAATAGCATCACAAATTTCACAAATAAAGC
ATTTTTTTCACTGCATTCTAGTTGTGGTTTGTCCAAACTCATCAATGTATCTTAACGCGTAAATTGTAAG
CGTTAATATTTTGTTAAAATTCGCGTTAAATTTTTGTTAAATCAGCTCATTTTTTAACCAATAGGCCGAA
ATCGGCAAAATCCCTTATAAATCAAAAGAATAGACCGAGATAGGGT
[37 nt withheld, positions 2077-2113]
AAAGAACGTGGACTCCAACGTCAAAGG
[49 nt withheld, positions 2141-2189]
T
[91 nt withheld, positions 2191-2281]
G
[124 nt withheld, positions 2283-2406]
CAGGTGGCACTTTTCGGGGAAATGTGCGCGGAACCCCTATTTGTTTATTTTTCTAAATACATTCAAATAT
GTATCCGCTCATGAGACAATAACCCTGATAAATGCTTCAATAATATTGAAAAAGGAAGAGTCCTGAGGCG
GAAAGAACCAGCTGTGGAATGTGTGTCAGTTAGGGTGTGGAAAGTCCCCAGGCTCCCCAGCAGGCAGAAG
TATGCAAAGCATGCATCTCAATTAGTCAGCAACCAGGTGTGGAAAGTCCCCAGGCTCCCCAGCAGGCAGA
AGTATGCAAAGCATGCATCTCAATTAGTCAGCAACCATAGTCCCGCCCCTAACTCCGCCCATCCCGCCCC
TAACTCCGCCCAGTTCCGCCCATTCTCCGCCCCATGGCTGACTAATTTTTTTTATTTATGCAGAGGCCGA
GGCCGCCTCGGCCTCTGAGCTATTCCAGAAGTAGTGAGGAGGCTTTTTTGGAGGCCTAGGCTTTTGCAAA
GATCGATCAAGAGACAGGATGAGGATCGTTTCGCATGATTGAACAAGATGGATTGCACGCAGGTTCTCCG
GCCGCTTGGGTGGAGAGGCTATTCGGCTATGACTGGGCACAACAGACAATCGGCTGCTCTGATGCCGCCG
TGTTCCGGCTGTCAGCGCAGGGGCGCCCGGTTCTTTTTGTCAAGACCGACCTGTCCGGTGCCCTGAATGA
ACTGCAAGACGAGGCAGCGCGGCTATCGTGGCTGGCCACGACGGGCGTTCCTTGCGCAGCTGTGCTCGAC
GTTGTCACTGAAGCGGGAAGGGACTGGCTGCTATTGGGCGAAGTGCCGGGGCAGGATCTCCTGTCATCTC
ACCTTGCTCCTGCCGAGAAAGTATCCATCATGGCTGATGCAATGCGGCGGCTGCATACGCTTGATCCGGC
TACCTGCCCATTCGACCACCAAGCGAAACATCGCATCGAGCGAGCACGTACTCGGATGGAAGCCGGTCTT
GTCGATCAGGATGATCTGGACGAAGAGCATCAGGGGCTCGCGCCAGCCGAACTGTTCGCCAGGCTCAAGG
CGAGCATGCCCGACGGCGAGGATCTCGTCGTGACCCATGGCGATGCCTGCTTGCCGAATATCATGGTGGA
AAATGGCCGCTTTTCTGGATTCATCGACTGTGGCCGGCTGGGTGTGGCGGACCGCTATCAGGACATAGCG
TTGGCTACCCGTGATATTGCTGAAGAGCTTGGCGGCGAATGGGCTGACCGCTTCCTCGTGCTTTACGGTA
TCGCCGCTCCCGATTCGCAGCGCATCGCCTTCTATCGCCTTCTTGACGAGTTCTTCTGAGCGGGACTCTG
GGGTTCGAAATGACCGACCAAGCGACGCCCAACCTGCCATCACGAGATTTCGATTCCACCGCCGCCTTCT
ATGAAAGGTTGGGCTTCGGAATCGTTTTCCGGGACGCCGGCTGGATGATCCTCCAGCGCGGGGATCTCAT
GCTGGAGTTCTTCGCCCACCCTAGGGGGAGGCTAACTGAAACACGGAAGGAGACAATACCGGAAGGAACC
CGCGCTATGACGGCAATAAAAAGACAGAATAAAACGCACGGTGTTGGGTCGTTTGTTCATAAACGCGGGG
TTCGGTCCCAGGGCTGGCACTCTGTCGATACCCCACCGAGACCCCATTGGGGCCAATACGCCCGCGTTTC
TTCCTTTTCCCCACCCCACCCCCCAAGTTCGGGTGAAGGCCCAGGGCTCGCAGCCAACGTCGGGGCGGCA
GGCCCTGCCATAGCCTCAGGTTACTCATATATACTTTAGATTGATTTAAAACTTCATTTTTAATTTAAAA
GGATCTAGGTGAAGATCCTTTTTGATAATCTCATGACCAAAATCCCTTAACGTGAGTTTTCGTTCCACTG
AGCGTCAGACCCCGTAGAAAAGATCAAAGGATCTTCTTGAGATCCTTTTTTTCTGCGCGTAATCTGCTGC
TTGCAAACAAAAAAACCACCGCTACCAGCGGTGGTTTGTTTGCCGGATCAAGAGCTACCAACTCTTTTTC
CGAAGGTAACTGGCTTCAGCAGAGCGCAGATACCAAATACTGTCCTTCTAGTGTAGCCGTAGTTAGGCCA
CCACTTCAAGAACTCTGTAGCACCGCCTACATACCTCGCTCTGCTAATCCTGTTACCAGTGGCTGCTGCC
AGTGGCGATAAGTCGTGTCTTACCGGGTTGGACTCAAGACGATAGTTACCGGATAAGGCGCAGCGGTCGG
GCTGAACGGGGGGTTCGTGCACACAGCCCAGCTTGGAGCGAACGACCTACACCGAACTGAGATACCTACA
GCGTGAGCTATGAGAAAGCGCCACGCTTCCCGAAGGGAGAAAGGCGGACAGGTATCCGGTAAGCGGCAGG
GTCGGAACAGGAGAGCGCACGAGGGAGCTTCCAGGGGGAAACGCCTGGTATCTTTATAGTCCTGTCGGGT
TTCGCCACCTCTGACTTGAGCGTCGATTTTTGTGATGCTCGTCAGGGGGGCGGAGCCTATGGAAAAACGC
CAGCAACGCGGCCTTTTTACGGTTCCTGGCCTTTTGCTGGCCTTTTGCTCACATGTTCTTTCCTGCGTTA
TCCCCTGATTCTGTGGATAACCGTATTACCGCCATGCAT
