>Addgene plasmid #75366 | CIB81-pmGFP | addgene partial sequence | sequence record 148527 | CMV-F 5'-CGCAAATGGGCGGTAGGCGTG-3'
ACCGTCAGATCCGCTAGCGCCACCATGAATGGAGCTATAGGAGGTGACCTTTTGCTCAATTTTCCTGACA
TGTCGGTCCTAGAGCGCCAAAGGGCTCACCTCAAGTACCTCAATCCCACCTTTGATTCTCCTCTCGCCGG
CTTCTTTGCCGATTCTTCAATGATTACCGGCGGCGAGATGGACAGCTATCTTTCGACTGCCGGTTTGAAT
CTTCCGATGATGTACGGTGAGACGACGGTGGAAGGTGATTCAAGACTCTCAATTTCGGTACCGGTCGCCA
CCATGGTGAGCAAGGGCGAGGAGCTGTTCACCGGGGTGGTGCCCATCCTGGTCGAGCTGGACGGCGACGT
AAACGGCCACAAGTTCAGCGTGTCCGGCGAGGGCGAGGGCGATGCCACCTACGGCAAGCTGACCCTGAAG
TTCATCTGCACCACCGGCAAGCTGCCCGTGCCCTGGCCCACCCTCGTGACCACCCTGACCTACGGCGTGC
AGTGCTTCAGCCGCTACCCCGACCACATGAAGCAGCACGACTTCTTCAAGTCCGCCATGCCCGAAGGCTA
CGTCCAGGAGCGCACCATCTTCTTCAAGGACGACGGCAACTACAAGACCCGCGCCGAGGTGAAGTTCGAG
GGCGACACCCTGGTGAACCGCATCGAGCTGAAGGGCATCGACTTCAAGGAGGACGGCAACATCCTGGGGC
ACAAGCTGGAGTACAACTACAACAGCCACAACGTCTATATCATGGCCGACAAGCAGAAGAACGGCATCAA
GGTGAACTTCAAGATCCGCCACAACATCGAGGACGGCAGCGTGCAGCTCGCCGACCACTACCAGCAG
