>Addgene plasmid #75366 | CIB81-pmGFP | addgene partial sequence | sequence record 148720 | SV40pA-R 5'-GAAATTTGTGATGCTATTGC-3'
ACAACAACAATTGCATTCATTTTATGTTTCAGGTTCAGGGGGAGGTGTGGGAGGTTTTTTAAAGCAAGTA
AAACCTCTACAAATGTGGTATGGCTGATTATGATCAGTTATCTAGATCCGGTGGATCCCGGGCCCGCGGT
ACCGTCGACTGCAGAATTCGAAGCTTGAGCTCGAGATCTGAGTCCGGACTTGTACACTACATAATTACAC
ACTTTGTCTTTGACTTCTTTTTCTTCTTTTTACCCTTATACAGCTCGTCCATGCCGAGAGTGATCCCGGC
GGCGGTCACGAACTCCAGCAGGACCATGTGATCGCGCTTCTCGTTGGGGTCTTTGCTCAGGGCGGACTGG
GTGCTCAGGTAGTGGTTGTCGGGCAGCAGCACGGGGCCGTCGCCGATGGGGGTGTTCTGCTGGTAGTGGT
CGGCGAGCTGCACGCTGCCGTCCTCGATGTTGTGGCGGATCTTGAAGTTCACCTTGATGCCGTTCTTCTG
CTTGTCGGCCATGATATAGACGTTGTGGCTGTTGTAGTTGTACTCCAGCTTGTGCCCCAGGATGTTGCCG
TCCTCCTTGAAGTCGATGCCCTTCAGCTCGATGCGGTTCACCAGGGTGTCGCCCTCGAACTTCACCTCGG
CGCGGGTCTTGTAGTTGCCGTCGTCCTTGAAGAAGATGGTGCGCTCCTGGACGTAGCCTTCGGGCATGGC
GGACTTGAAGAAGTCGTGCTGCTTCATGTGGTCGGG
